Addgene plasmid #210621: pSPgRNA_-60_Enh_1
Purpose: gRNA target sequences for TAL1 -60 Enhancer
Depositing lab: Maayan Salton. Depositing organization: Hebrew University. Publication: Isoforms of the TAL1 transcription factor have different roles in hematopoiesis and cell growth. Sharma A, Mistriel-Zerbib S, Najar RA, Engal E, Bentata M, Taqatqa N, Dahan S, Cohen K, Jaffe-Herman S, Geminder O, Baker M, Nevo Y, Plaschkes I, Kay G, Drier Y, Berger M, Salton M. PLoS Biol. 2023 Jun 28;21(6):e3002175. doi: 10.1371/journal.pbio.3002175. PubMed 37379322.
Backbone
  Vector backbone: pSPgRNA
  Backbone manufacturer: Charles Gersbach, Addgene plasmid #47108
  Backbone size w/o insert (bp): 3223
  Vector type: CRISPR
Growth in bacteria
  Bacterial resistance: Ampicillin, 100 μg/mL
  Growth temperature: 37°C
  Growth strain: DH5alpha
  Copy number: High Copy
Gene/Insert
  Gene/Insert name: TAL1 -60 Enhancer gRNA
  gRNA/shRNA sequence: gcggagtttagggaaccaga
  Species: H. sapiens (human)
  Entrez Gene: TAL1 (a.k.a. SCL, TCL5, bHLHa17, tal-1)
  Cloning method: Restriction Enzyme; 5′ cloning site BbsI (destroyed during cloning)
Terms and licenses: Academic/Nonprofit Terms; Industry Terms: Not Available to Industry
Depositor comments: A 4 bp deletion before the gRNA sequence and 5 bp deletion after gRNA sequence was found.
How to cite: pSPgRNA_-60_Enh_1 was a gift from Maayan Salton (Addgene plasmid # 210621 ; http://n2t.net/addgene:210621 ; RRID:Addgene_210621)
