[The description below was written by a language model from this plasmid's Addgene catalogue record and pLannotate feature annotations shown in this document.]
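Description:
pSPgRNA_-60_Enh_1 is a small (about 3.2 kb) CRISPR guide RNA expression plasmid built on the pSPgRNA backbone, designed for transfection into mammalian cells alongside a separately supplied Streptococcus pyogenes Cas9 or Cas9-derived protein. It carries no Cas9 gene and no mammalian selection marker. In E. coli it is maintained as a high-copy plasmid through a ColE1/pUC-type origin and selected with ampicillin via the β-lactamase gene. An f1 phage origin, flanking T7 and T3 promoters, and remnants of the lac promoter/operator, lacZα and lacI are leftovers of the pBluescript-like cloning backbone and have no role in guide expression.

The functional unit is a human U6 RNA polymerase III promoter followed by a 20-nucleotide protospacer and the S. pyogenes gRNA scaffold, so that a complete single guide RNA is transcribed in human cells. The protospacer was inserted at the BbsI cloning site, which was destroyed in the process, and it targets the enhancer designated −60 of the human TAL1 (SCL) gene, which encodes a bHLH transcription factor important in hematopoiesis. The "_1" in the name suggests it is one of a set of guides against this enhancer, although the record does not list the others. The record also does not state which Cas9 variant it was paired with, so whether it was used for cutting, repression or activation at the enhancer is not specified.

The depositor notes a 4 bp deletion immediately before the gRNA sequence and a 5 bp deletion after it. These changes lie at the junctions with the U6 promoter and the scaffold, and users should take them into account when assessing the construct.
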