Features (pLannotate 1.2.2; 13 found; start..end, strand, type, name):
      1..241     +  promoter       U6 promoter: RNA polymerase III promoter for human U6 snRNA
    270..345     +  misc_RNA       gRNA scaffold: guide RNA scaffold for the Streptococcus pyogenes CRISPR/Cas9 system
    379..397     -  promoter       T3 promoter: promoter for bacteriophage T3 RNA polymerase
    442..458     -  protein_bind   lac operator: The lac repressor binds to the lac operator to inhibit transcription in E. coli. This inhibition can be relieved by adding lactose or isopropyl-β-D-thiogalactopyranoside (IPTG). lac repressor encoded by lacI
    466..496     -  promoter       lac promoter: promoter for the E. coli lac operon
    511..532     -  protein_bind   CAP binding site: CAP binding activates transcription in the presence of cAMP. E. coli catabolite activator protein
    545..637     -  CDS            lacI (fragment): lac repressor; lacI; The lac repressor binds to the lac operator to inhibit transcription in E. coli. This inhibition can be relieved by adding lactose or isopropyl-β-D-thiogalactopyranoside (IPTG).
    820..1408    -  rep_origin     ori: high-copy-number ColE1/pMB1/pBR322/pUC origin of replication
   1579..2439    -  CDS            AmpR: β-lactamase; bla; confers resistance to ampicillin, carbenicillin, and related antibiotics
   2440..2544    -  promoter       AmpR promoter: bla
   2597..3025    -  rep_origin     f1 ori (sequence partly withheld): f1 bacteriophage origin of replication; arrow indicates direction of (+) strand synthesis
   3030..3185    -  CDS            lacZα (fragment): LacZα fragment of β-galactosidase; lacZ fragment
   3193..3211    +  promoter       T7 promoter: promoter for bacteriophage T7 RNA polymerase
>Addgene plasmid #210621 | pSPgRNA_-60_Enh_1 | addgene full sequence | sequence record 418166 | Addgene NGS Result
GAGGGCCTATTTCCCATGATTCCTTCATATTTGCATATACGATACAAGGCTGTTAGAGAGATAATTGGAA
TTAATTTGACTGTAAACACAAAGATATTAGTACAAAATACGTGACGTAGAAAGTAATAATTTCTTGGGTA
GTTTGCAGTTTTAAAATTATGTTTTAAAATGGACTATCATATGCTTATCGTAACTTGAAAGTATTTCGAT
TTCTTGGCTTTATATATCTTGTGGAAAGGACGAAACACCGCGGAGTTTAGGGAACCAGAGTTTTAGAGCT
AGAAATAGCAAGTTAAAATAAGGCTAGTCCGTTATCAACTTGAAAAAGTGGCACCGAGTCGGTGCTTTTT
TTCCGCGGTGGAGCTCCAGCTTTTGTTCCCTTTAGTGAGGGTTAATTGCGCGCTTGGCGTAATCATGGTC
ATAGCTGTTTCCTGTGTGAAATTGTTATCCGCTCACAATTCCACACAACATACGAGCCGGAAGCATAAAG
TGTAAAGCCTGGGGTGCCTAATGAGTGAGCTAACTCACATTAATTGCGTTGCGCTCACTGCCCGCTTTCC
AGTCGGGAAACCTGTCGTGCCAGCTGCATTAATGAATCGGCCAACGCGCGGGGAGAGGCGGTTTGCGTAT
TGGGCGCTCTTCCGCTTCCTCGCTCACTGACTCGCTGCGCTCGGTCGTTCGGCTGCGGCGAGCGGTATCA
GCTCACTCAAAGGCGGTAATACGGTTATCCACAGAATCAGGGGATAACGCAGGAAAGAACATGTGAGCAA
AAGGCCAGCAAAAGGCCAGGAACCGTAAAAAGGCCGCGTTGCTGGCGTTTTTCCATAGGCTCCGCCCCCC
TGACGAGCATCACAAAAATCGACGCTCAAGTCAGAGGTGGCGAAACCCGACAGGACTATAAAGATACCAG
GCGTTTCCCCCTGGAAGCTCCCTCGTGCGCTCTCCTGTTCCGACCCTGCCGCTTACCGGATACCTGTCCG
CCTTTCTCCCTTCGGGAAGCGTGGCGCTTTCTCATAGCTCACGCTGTAGGTATCTCAGTTCGGTGTAGGT
CGTTCGCTCCAAGCTGGGCTGTGTGCACGAACCCCCCGTTCAGCCCGACCGCTGCGCCTTATCCGGTAAC
TATCGTCTTGAGTCCAACCCGGTAAGACACGACTTATCGCCACTGGCAGCAGCCACTGGTAACAGGATTA
GCAGAGCGAGGTATGTAGGCGGTGCTACAGAGTTCTTGAAGTGGTGGCCTAACTACGGCTACACTAGAAG
AACAGTATTTGGTATCTGCGCTCTGCTGAAGCCAGTTACCTTCGGAAAAAGAGTTGGTAGCTCTTGATCC
GGCAAACAAACCACCGCTGGTAGCGGTGGTTTTTTTGTTTGCAAGCAGCAGATTACGCGCAGAAAAAAAG
GATCTCAAGAAGATCCTTTGATCTTTTCTACGGGGTCTGACGCTCAGTGGAACGAAAACTCACGTTAAGG
GATTTTGGTCATGAGATTATCAAAAAGGATCTTCACCTAGATCCTTTTAAATTAAAAATGAAGTTTTAAA
TCAATCTAAAGTATATATGAGTAAACTTGGTCTGACAGTTACCAATGCTTAATCAGTGAGGCACCTATCT
CAGCGATCTGTCTATTTCGTTCATCCATAGTTGCCTGACTCCCCGTCGTGTAGATAACTACGATACGGGA
GGGCTTACCATCTGGCCCCAGTGCTGCAATGATACCGCGAGACCCACGCTCACCGGCTCCAGATTTATCA
GCAATAAACCAGCCAGCCGGAAGGGCCGAGCGCAGAAGTGGTCCTGCAACTTTATCCGCCTCCATCCAGT
CTATTAATTGTTGCCGGGAAGCTAGAGTAAGTAGTTCGCCAGTTAATAGTTTGCGCAACGTTGTTGCCAT
TGCTACAGGCATCGTGGTGTCACGCTCGTCGTTTGGTATGGCTTCATTCAGCTCCGGTTCCCAACGATCA
AGGCGAGTTACATGATCCCCCATGTTGTGCAAAAAAGCGGTTAGCTCCTTCGGTCCTCCGATCGTTGTCA
GAAGTAAGTTGGCCGCAGTGTTATCACTCATGGTTATGGCAGCACTGCATAATTCTCTTACTGTCATGCC
ATCCGTAAGATGCTTTTCTGTGACTGGTGAGTACTCAACCAAGTCATTCTGAGAATAGTGTATGCGGCGA
CCGAGTTGCTCTTGCCCGGCGTCAATACGGGATAATACCGCGCCACATAGCAGAACTTTAAAAGTGCTCA
TCATTGGAAAACGTTCTTCGGGGCGAAAACTCTCAAGGATCTTACCGCTGTTGAGATCCAGTTCGATGTA
ACCCACTCGTGCACCCAACTGATCTTCAGCATCTTTTACTTTCACCAGCGTTTCTGGGTGAGCAAAAACA
GGAAGGCAAAATGCCGCAAAAAAGGGAATAAGGGCGACACGGAAATGTTGAATACTCATACTCTTCCTTT
TTCAATATTATTGAAGCATTTATCAGGGTTATTGTCTCATGAGCGGATACATATTTGAATGTATTTAGAA
AAATAAACAAATAGGGGTTCCGCGCACATTTCCCCGAAAAGTGCCACCTAAATTGTAAGCGTTAATATTT
TGTTAAAATTCGCGTTAAATTTTTGTTAAATCAGCTCATTTTTTAACCAATAGGCCGAAATCGGCAAAAT
CCCTTATAAATCAAAAGAATAGACCGAGATAGGGT
[37 nt withheld, positions 2696-2732]
AAAGAACGTGGACTCCAACGTCAAAGG
[49 nt withheld, positions 2760-2808]
T
[91 nt withheld, positions 2810-2900]
G
[124 nt withheld, positions 2902-3025]
CCCATTCGCCATTCAGGCTGCGCAACTGTTGGGAAGGGCGATCGGTGCGGGCCTCTTCGCTATTACGCCA
GCTGGCGAAAGGGGGATGTGCTGCAAGGCGATTAAGTTGGGTAACGCCAGGGTTTTCCCAGTCACGACGT
TGTAAAACGACGGCCAGTGAGCGCGCGTAATACGACTCACTATAGGGCGAATTGGGTACC
